>Addgene plasmid #155428 | BTG4 | addgene full sequence | sequence record 376027 | Addgene NGS Result
GGCTCCGGTGCCCGTCAGTGGGCAGAGCGCACATCGCCCACAGTCCCCGAGAAGTTGGGGGGAGGGGTCG
GCAATTGAACCGGTGCCTAGAGAAGGTGGCGCGGGGTAAACTGGGAAAGTGATGTCGTGTACTGGCTCCG
CCTTTTTCCCGAGGGTGGGGGAGAACCGTATATAAGTGCAGTAGTCGCCGTGAACGTTCTTTTTCGCAAC
GGGTTTGCCGCCAGAACACAGGTAAGTGCCGTGTGTGGTTCCCGCGGGCCTGGCCTCTTTACGGGTTATG
GCCCTTGCGTGCCTTGAATTACTTCCACCTGGCTGCAGTACGTGATTCTTGATCCCGAGCTTCGGGTTGG
AAGTGGGTGGGAGAGTTCGAGGCCTTGCGCTTAAGGAGCCCCTTCGCCTCGTGCTTGAGTTGAGGCCTGG
CCTGGGCGCTGGGGCCGCCGCGTGCGAATCTGGTGGCACCTTCGCGCCTGTCTCGCTGCTTTCGATAAGT
CTCTAGCCATTTAAAATTTTTGATGACCTGCTGCGACGCTTTTTTTCTGGCAAGATAGTCTTGTAAATGC
GGGCCAAGATCTGCACACTGGTATTTCGGTTTTTGGGGCCGCGGGCGGCGACGGGGCCCGTGCGTCCCAG
CGCACATGTTCGGCGAGGCGGGGCCTGCGAGCGCGGCCACCGAGAATCGGACGGGGGTAGTCTCAAGCTG
GCCGGCCTGCTCTGGTGCCTGGCCTCGCGCCGCCGTGTATCGCCCCGCCCTGGGCGGCAAGGCTGGCCCG
GTCGGCACCAGTTGCGTGAGCGGAAAGATGGCCGCTTCCCGGCCCTGCTGCAGGGAGCTCAAAATGGAGG
ACGCGGCGCTCGGGAGAGCGGGCGGGTGAGTCACCCACACAAAGGAAAAGGGCCTTTCCGTCCTCAGCCG
TCGCTTCATGTGACTCCACGGAGTACCGGGCGCCGTCCAGGCACCTCGATTAGTTCTCGAGCTTTTGGAG
TACGTCGTCTTTAGGTTGGGGGGAGGGGTTTTATGCGATGGAGTTTCCCCACACTGAGTGGGTGGAGACT
GAAGTTAGGCCAGCTTGGCACTTGATGTAATTCTCCTTGGAATTTGCCCTTTTTGAGTTTGGATCTTGGT
TCATTCTCAAGCCTCAGACAGTGGTTCAAAGTTTTTTTCTTCCATTTCAGGTGTCGTGAGGAATTAGCTT
GGTACTAATACGACTCACTATAGGGAGACCCAAGCTGGCTAGGTAAGCTTGGTACCGAGCTCGGATCCAC
TAGTCCAGTGTGGTGGAATTCTGCAGATATCAACAAGTTTGTACAAAAAAGCAGGCTCCACCATGAGAGA
TGAAATTGCAACAACAGTTTTCTTTGTCACAAGATTGGTGAAAAAACATGATAAACTAAGTAAACAGCAA
ATAGAAGACTTTGCAGAAAAGCTGATGACGATCTTGTTTGAAACATACAGAAGTCACTGGCACTCTGATT
GCCCTTCTAAAGGGCAAGCCTTCAGGTGCATCAGGATAAACAACAATCAGAATAAAGATCCCATTCTAGA
AAGGGCATGTGTGGAAAGTAATGTAGATTTTTCTCACCTGGGACTTCCGAAGGAGATGACCATATGGGTA
GATCCCTTTGAAGTATGCTGTAGGTATGGTGAGAAAAACCATCCATTTACAGTTGCTTCTTTTAAAGGCA
GATGGGAGGAATGGGAACTATATCAACAAATCAGTTATGCAGTTAGTAGAGCCTCATCAGACGTTTCCTC
TGGCACTTCCTGCGATGAAGAAAGTTGTAGCAAGGAACCTCGTGTCATTCCTAAAGTCAGCAATCCGAAG
AGTATTTATCAGGTCAAGAGTGTTCCAGTTCTTTTCTATACTTTTTTTCTATCTAATTCTAAAAAGAATG
CACTCATTATGAAAACAAAGAAGCAAAAAAACATGGAAAGAACAAAACTGTTGGACCCAGCTTTCTTGTA
CAAAGTGGTTGATATCCAGCACAGTGGCGGCCGCTCGAGTCTAGAGGGCCCGCGGTTCGAAACCAGCGGA
GGCGGCGGAAGCGGGGGAGGAGGCAGCGGCGGAGGCGGCAGCGGGGGCGGCGGAAGCGCTACCGGTAAGC
CTATCCCTAACCCTCTCCTCGGTCTCGATTCTACGCGTACCGGTATGGCTTCTAACTTTACTCAGTTCGT
TCTCGTCGACAATGGCGGAACTGGCGACGTGACTGTCGCCCCAAGCAACTTCGCTAACGGGGTCGCTGAA
TGGATCAGCTCTAACTCGCGATCACAGGCTTACAAAGTAACCTGTAGCGTTCGTCAGAGCTCTGCGCAGA
ATCGCAAATACACCATCAAAGTCGAGGTGCCTAAAGTGGCAACCCAGACTGTTGGTGGTGAAGAGCTTCC
TGTAGCCGGATGGAGATCTTACTTAAATATGGAACTAACCATTCCAATTTTCGCCACGAATTCCGACTGC
GAGCTTATTGTTAAGGCAATGCAAGGTCTCCTAAAAGATGGAAACCCGATTCCCTCGGCCATCGCGGCCA
ACTCCGGCATCTACGGAGGTGGAGGTGGATCTCGTACGGGTTAGTAATGAGTTTAAACCCGCTGATCAGC
CTCGACTGTGCCTTCTAGTTGCCAGCCATCTGTTGTTTGCCCCTCCCCCGTGCCTTCCTTGACCCTGGAA
GGTGCCACTCCCACTGTCCTTTCCTAATAAAATGAGGAAATTGCATCGCATTGTCTGAGTAGGTGTCATT
CTATTCTGGGGGGTGGGGTGGGGCAGGACAGCAAGGGGGAGGATTGGGAAGACAATAGCAGGCATGCTGG
GGATGCGGTGGGCTCTATGGCTTCTGAGGCGGAAAGAACCAGCTGGGGCTCTAGGGGGTATCCCC
[124 nt withheld, positions 2866-2989]
C
[91 nt withheld, positions 2991-3081]
AGGGTGATGGTTCACGTACCTAGAAGTTCCTATTCCGAAGTTCCTATTCTCTAGAAAGTATAGGAACTTC
CTTGGCCAAAAAGCCTGAACTCACCGCGACGTCTGTCGAGAAGTTTCTGATCGAAAAGTTCGACAGCGTC
TCCGACCTGATGCAGCTCTCGGAGGGCGAAGAATCTCGTGCTTTCAGCTTCGATGTAGGAGGGCGTGGAT
ATGTCCTGCGGGTAAATAGCTGCGCCGATGGTTTCTACAAAGATCGTTATGTTTATCGGCACTTTGCATC
GGCCGCGCTCCCGATTCCGGAAGTGCTTGACATTGGGGAATTCAGCGAGAGCCTGACCTATTGCATCTCC
CGCCGTGCACAGGGTGTCACGTTGCAAGACCTGCCTGAAACCGAACTGCCCGCTGTTCTGCAGCCGGTCG
CGGAGGCCATGGATGCGATCGCTGCGGCCGATCTTAGCCAGACGAGCGGGTTCGGCCCATTCGGACCGCA
AGGAATCGGTCAATACACTACATGGCGTGATTTCATATGCGCGATTGCTGATCCCCATGTGTATCACTGG
CAAACTGTGATGGACGACACCGTCAGTGCGTCCGTCGCGCAGGCTCTCGATGAGCTGATGCTTTGGGCCG
AGGACTGCCCCGAAGTCCGGCACCTCGTGCACGCGGATTTCGGCTCCAACAATGTCCTGACGGACAATGG
CCGCATAACAGCGGTCATTGACTGGAGCGAGGCGATGTTCGGGGATTCCCAATACGAGGTCGCCAACATC
TTCTTCTGGAGGCCGTGGTTGGCTTGTATGGAGCAGCAGACGCGCTACTTCGAGCGGAGGCATCCGGAGC
TTGCAGGATCGCCGCGGCTCCGGGCGTATATGCTCCGCATTGGTCTTGACCAACTCTATCAGAGCTTGGT
TGACGGCAATTTCGATGATGCAGCTTGGGCGCAGGGTCGATGCGACGCAATCGTCCGATCCGGAGCCGGG
ACTGTCGGGCGTACACAAATCGCCCGCAGAAGCGCGGCCGTCTGGACCGATGGCTGTGTAGAAGTACTCG
CCGATAGTGGAAACCGACGCCCCAGCACTCGTCCGAGGGCAAAGGAATAGCACGTACTACGAGATTTCGA
TTCCACCGCCGCCTTCTATGAAAGGTTGGGCTTCGGAATCGTTTTCCGGGACGCCGGCTGGATGATCCTC
CAGCGCGGGGATCTCATGCTGGAGTTCTTCGCCCACCCCAACTTGTTTATTGCAGCTTATAATGGTTACA
AATAAAGCAATAGCATCACAAATTTCACAAATAAAGCATTTTTTTCACTGCATTCTAGTTGTGGTTTGTC
CAAACTCATCAATGTATCTTATCATGTCTGTATACCGTCGACCTCTAGCTAGAGCTTGGCGTAATCATGG
TCATAGCTGTTTCCTGTGTGAAATTGTTATCCGCTCACAATTCCACACAACATACGAGCCGGAAGCATAA
AGTGTAAAGCCTGGGGTGCCTAATGAGTGAGCTAACTCACATTAATTGCGTTGCGCTCACTGCCCGCTTT
CCAGTCGGGAAACCTGTCGTGCCAGCTGCATTAATGAATCGGCCAACGCGCGGGGAGAGGCGGTTTGCGT
ATTGGGCGCTCTTCCGCTTCCTCGCTCACTGACTCGCTGCGCTCGGTCGTTCGGCTGCGGCGAGCGGTAT
CAGCTCACTCAAAGGCGGTAATACGGTTATCCACAGAATCAGGGGATAACGCAGGAAAGAACATGTGAGC
AAAAGGCCAGCAAAAGGCCAGGAACCGTAAAAAGGCCGCGTTGCTGGCGTTTTTCCATAGGCTCCGCCCC
CCTGACGAGCATCACAAAAATCGACGCTCAAGTCAGAGGTGGCGAAACCCGACAGGACTATAAAGATACC
AGGCGTTTCCCCCTGGAAGCTCCCTCGTGCGCTCTCCTGTTCCGACCCTGCCGCTTACCGGATACCTGTC
CGCCTTTCTCCCTTCGGGAAGCGTGGCGCTTTCTCATAGCTCACGCTGTAGGTATCTCAGTTCGGTGTAG
GTCGTTCGCTCCAAGCTGGGCTGTGTGCACGAACCCCCCGTTCAGCCCGACCGCTGCGCCTTATCCGGTA
ACTATCGTCTTGAGTCCAACCCGGTAAGACACGACTTATCGCCACTGGCAGCAGCCACTGGTAACAGGAT
TAGCAGAGCGAGGTATGTAGGCGGTGCTACAGAGTTCTTGAAGTGGTGGCCTAACTACGGCTACACTAGA
AGAACAGTATTTGGTATCTGCGCTCTGCTGAAGCCAGTTACCTTCGGAAAAAGAGTTGGTAGCTCTTGAT
CCGGCAAACAAACCACCGCTGGTAGCGGTGGTTTTTTTGTTTGCAAGCAGCAGATTACGCGCAGAAAAAA
AGGATCTCAAGAAGATCCTTTGATCTTTTCTACGGGGTCTGACGCTCAGTGGAACGAAAACTCACGTTAA
GGGATTTTGGTCATGAGATTATCAAAAAGGATCTTCACCTAGATCCTTTTAAATTAAAAATGAAGTTTTA
AATCAATCTAAAGTATATATGAGTAAACTTGGTCTGACAGTTACCAATGCTTAATCAGTGAGGCACCTAT
CTCAGCGATCTGTCTATTTCGTTCATCCATAGTTGCCTGACTCCCCGTCGTGTAGATAACTACGATACGG
GAGGGCTTACCATCTGGCCCCAGTGCTGCAATGATACCGCGAGACCCACGCTCACCGGCTCCAGATTTAT
CAGCAATAAACCAGCCAGCCGGAAGGGCCGAGCGCAGAAGTGGTCCTGCAACTTTATCCGCCTCCATCCA
GTCTATTAATTGTTGCCGGGAAGCTAGAGTAAGTAGTTCGCCAGTTAATAGTTTGCGCAACGTTGTTGCC
ATTGCTACAGGCATCGTGGTGTCACGCTCGTCGTTTGGTATGGCTTCATTCAGCTCCGGTTCCCAACGAT
CAAGGCGAGTTACATGATCCCCCATGTTGTGCAAAAAAGCGGTTAGCTCCTTCGGTCCTCCGATCGTTGT
CAGAAGTAAGTTGGCCGCAGTGTTATCACTCATGGTTATGGCAGCACTGCATAATTCTCTTACTGTCATG
CCATCCGTAAGATGCTTTTCTGTGACTGGTGAGTACTCAACCAAGTCATTCTGAGAATAGTGTATGCGGC
GACCGAGTTGCTCTTGCCCGGCGTCAATACGGGATAATACCGCGCCACATAGCAGAACTTTAAAAGTGCT
CATCATTGGAAAACGTTCTTCGGGGCGAAAACTCTCAAGGATCTTACCGCTGTTGAGATCCAGTTCGATG
TAACCCACTCGTGCACCCAACTGATCTTCAGCATCTTTTACTTTCACCAGCGTTTCTGGGTGAGCAAAAA
CAGGAAGGCAAAATGCCGCAAAAAAGGGAATAAGGGCGACACGGAAATGTTGAATACTCATACTCTTCCT
TTTTCAATATTATTGAAGCATTTATCAGGGTTATTGTCTCATGAGCGGATACATATTTGAATGTATTTAG
AAAAATAAACAAATAGGGGTTCCGCGCACATTTCCCCGAAAAGTGCCACCTGACGTCGACGGATCGGGAG
ATCTCCCGATCCCCTATGGTGCACTCTCAGTACAATCTGCTCTGATGCCGCATAGTTAAGCCAGTATCTG
CTCCCTGCTTGTGTGTTGGAGGTCGCTGAGTAGTGCGCGAGCAAAATTTAAGCTACAACAAGGCAAGGCT
TGACCGACAATTGCATGAAGAATCTGCTTAGGGTTAGGCGTTTTGCGCTGCTTCGCGATGTACGGGCCAG
ATATACGCGTTGACATTGATTATTGACTAGGCTTTTGCAAAAAGCTTTGCAAAGATGGATAAAGTTTTAA
ACAGAGAGGAATCTTTGCAGCTAATGGACCTTCTAGGTCTTGAAAGGAGTGGGAATT
Features (pLannotate 1.2.2; 24 found; start..end, strand, type, name):
      1..1179    +  promoter       EF-1α promoter: strong constitutive promoter for human elongation factor EF-1α
   1196..1214    +  promoter       T7 promoter: promoter for bacteriophage T7 RNA polymerase
   1293..1317    +  protein_bind   attB1: mutant version of attB; recombination site for the Gateway® BP reaction BP Clonase™
   1323..1835    +  CDS            Btg4 (fragment): BTG4_MOUSE - Also known as Pc3b. Experimental evidence at protein level: Swiss-Prot protein existence level 1. Shows marked antiproliferative activity, being able to induce G(1) arrest. From Mus musculus (Mouse).
   1945..1969    -  protein_bind   attB2: mutant version of attB; recombination site for the Gateway® BP reaction BP Clonase™
   2094..2135    +  CDS            V5 tag: epitope tag from simian virus 5
   2148..2534    +  CDS            MS2: bacteriophage MS2 coat protein binds to a specific stem-loop structure in the viral RNA (Peabody, 1993)
   2596..2820    +  polyA_signal   bGH poly(A) signal: bovine growth hormone polyadenylation signal
   2824..2845    +  promoter       SV40 promoter (fragment): SV40 enhancer and early promoter
   2866..3099    +  rep_origin     f1 ori (fragment) (sequence partly withheld): f1 bacteriophage origin of replication; arrow indicates direction of (+) strand synthesis
   3104..3151    +  protein_bind   FRT: FLP-mediated recombination occurs in the 8-bp core sequence TCTAGAAA (Turan and Bode, 2011). FLP recombinase from the Saccharomyces cerevisiae 2μ plasmid
   3159..4181    +  CDS            HygR: aminoglycoside phosphotransferase from E. coli; aph(4)-Ia; confers resistance to hygromycin
   4191..4316    +  CDS            ble (fragment): BLE_KLEPN - Experimental evidence at protein level: Swiss-Prot protein existence level 1. Binding protein with a strong affinity to the bleomycin family of antibiotics. Binds to CL990; an antimitotic-antibiotic compound. From Klebsiella pneumoniae.
   4311..4432    +  polyA_signal   SV40 poly(A) signal: SV40 polyadenylation signal
   4505..4521    -  protein_bind   lac operator: The lac repressor binds to the lac operator to inhibit transcription in E. coli. This inhibition can be relieved by adding lactose or isopropyl-β-D-thiogalactopyranoside (IPTG). lac repressor encoded by lacI
   4529..4559    -  promoter       lac promoter: promoter for the E. coli lac operon
   4574..4595    -  protein_bind   CAP binding site: CAP binding activates transcription in the presence of cAMP. E. coli catabolite activator protein
   4608..4700    -  CDS            lacI (fragment): lac repressor; lacI; The lac repressor binds to the lac operator to inhibit transcription in E. coli. This inhibition can be relieved by adding lactose or isopropyl-β-D-thiogalactopyranoside (IPTG).
   4883..5471    -  rep_origin     ori: high-copy-number ColE1/pMB1/pBR322/pUC origin of replication
   5642..6502    -  CDS            AmpR: β-lactamase; bla; confers resistance to ampicillin, carbenicillin, and related antibiotics
   6503..6607    -  promoter       AmpR promoter: bla
   6666..6718    -  misc_feature   bom (fragment): basis of mobility region from pBR322
   6873..6891    +  enhancer       CMV enhancer (fragment): human cytomegalovirus immediate early enhancer
   6916..6982    +  CDS            small t antigen (fragment): SV40 (simian virus 40) small t antigen
