[The description below was written by a language model from this plasmid's Addgene catalogue record and pLannotate feature annotations shown in this document.]
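Description:
BTG4 is a mammalian expression plasmid built by Gateway recombination into the E2.pEF5-DEST-FL-V5-MCP destination backbone. It carries the human BTG4 open reading frame (listed as 621 bp, unmutated, sourced in part from an ORF clone collection). The coding region sits between attB1 and attB2 sites downstream of the strong constitutive EF-1α promoter, with a T7 promoter just upstream. It is fused at its C terminus to a V5 epitope tag followed by the bacteriophage MS2 coat protein (MCP), and the transcript is terminated by a bGH polyadenylation signal. The automated annotation labels the insert as a fragment matching mouse Btg4. This most likely reflects homology-based matching to the closest database entry, since the catalogue record states a human origin.

The MCP moiety binds MS2 RNA stem-loops with high affinity, so the fusion protein can be artificially recruited to a reporter mRNA carrying those hairpins. According to the record, the plasmid is one member of a library used in an RNA-binding protein tethering screen, which tests whether a tethered factor changes mRNA stability or translation. The V5 tag allows the fusion to be detected.

Downstream of the expression cassette lie an FRT site directly followed by a hygromycin resistance coding sequence and an SV40 poly(A) signal. No full-length promoter is annotated for this marker, an arrangement typical of Flp-mediated integration into a genomic FRT landing site, although the record does not state that use. In E. coli the plasmid is maintained at high copy through a ColE1/pUC-type origin with ampicillin selection. Several remaining annotations (f1 ori, SV40 promoter, ble, lacI, CMV enhancer, small t antigen) are only fragments. The sequenced record is 6,988 nt.
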