Addgene plasmid #155428: BTG4
Purpose: For use in RBP tethering screen
Depositing lab: Eugene Yeo. Depositing organization: University of California, San Diego (UCSD). Publication: Large-scale tethered function assays identify factors that regulate mRNA stability and translation. Luo EC, Nathanson JL, Tan FE, Schwartz JL, Schmok JC, Shankar A, Markmiller S, Yee BA, Sathe S, Pratt GA, Scaletta DB, Ha Y, Hill DE, Aigner S, Yeo GW. Nat Struct Mol Biol. 2020 Oct;27(10):989-1000. doi: 10.1038/s41594-020-0477-6. Epub 2020 Aug 17. PubMed 32807991.
Backbone
  Vector backbone: E2.pEF5-DEST-FL-V5-MCP
  Backbone size w/o insert (bp): 7357
  Vector type: Mammalian Expression
Growth in bacteria
  Bacterial resistance: Ampicillin, 100 μg/mL
  Growth temperature: 37°C
  Growth strain: DH5alpha
  Copy number: High Copy
Gene/Insert
  Gene/Insert name: BTG4 (alt name: Accession: BC031045)
  Species: H. sapiens (human)
  Insert size (bp): 621
  Mutation: none
  Entrez Gene: BTG4 (a.k.a. PC3B, MGC33003)
  Promoter: EF-1a
  Tag / fusion protein: V5-MCP (C terminal on backbone)
  Cloning method: Gateway Cloning
  Sequencing primers: 5′ TAATACGACTCACTATAGGG; 3′ gctcgagtctagagggc
Resource information
  A portion of this plasmid was derived from a plasmid made by: DNASU Plasmid Repository Center for Personalized Diagnostics Biodesign Institute
Terms and licenses: Academic/Nonprofit Terms; Industry Terms: Not Available to Industry
How to cite: BTG4 was a gift from Eugene Yeo (Addgene plasmid # 155428 ; http://n2t.net/addgene:155428 ; RRID:Addgene_155428)
