>Addgene plasmid #155428 | BTG4 | depositor partial sequence | sequence record 300832 | Insert Sequence
ATGAGAGATGAAATTGCAACAACAGTTTTCTTTGTCACAAGATTGGTGAAAAAACATGATAAACTAAGTA
AACAGCAAATAGAAGACTTTGCAGAAAAGCTGATGACGATCTTGTTTGAAACATACAGAAGTCACTGGCA
CTCTGATTGCCCTTCTAAAGGGCAAGCCTTCAGGTGCATCAGGATAAACAACAATCAGAATAAAGATCCC
ATTCTAGAAAGGGCATGTGTGGAAAGTAATGTAGATTTTTCTCACCTGGGACTTCCGAAGGAGATGACCA
TATGGGTAGATCCCTTTGAAGTATGCTGTAGGTATGGTGAGAAAAACCATCCATTTACAGTTGCTTCTTT
TAAAGGCAGATGGGAGGAATGGGAACTATATCAACAAATCAGTTATGCAGTTAGTAGAGCCTCATCAGAC
GTTTCCTCTGGCACTTCCTGCGATGAAGAAAGTTGTAGCAAGGAACCTCGTGTCATTCCTAAAGTCAGCA
ATCCGAAGAGTATTTATCAGGTCAAGAGTGTTCCAGTTCTTTTCTATACTTTTTTTCTATCTAATTCTAA
AAAGAATGCACTCATTATGAAAACAAAGAAGCAAAAAAACATGGAAAGAACAAAACTGTAG
